>Addgene plasmid #102312 | pLentiCRISPR sgFTCD_1 | addgene full sequence | sequence record 197005 | Addgene NGS Result
AGGCCAGGGGGAAAGAAAAAATATAAATTAAAACATATAGTATGGGCAAGCAGGGAGCTAGAACGATTCG
CAGTTAATCCTGGCCTGTTAGAAACATCAGAAGGCTGTAGACAAATACTGGGACAGCTACAACCATCCCT
TCAGACAGGATCAGAAGAACTTAGATCATTATATAATACAGTAGCAACCCTCTATTGTGTGCATCAAAGG
ATAGAGATAAAAGACACCAAGGAAGCTTTAGACAAGATAGAGGAAGAGCAAAACAAAAGTAAGACCACCG
CACAGCAAGCGGCCGCTGATCTTCAGACCTGGAGGAGGAGATATGAGGGACAATTGGAGAAGTGAATTAT
ATAAATATAAAGTAGTAAAAATTGAACCATTAGGAGTAGCACCCACCAAGGCAAAGAGAAGAGTGGTGCA
GAGAGAAAAAAGAGCAGTGGGAATAGGAGCTTTGTTCCTTGGGTTCTTGGGAGCAGCAGGAAGCACTATG
GGCGCAGCGTCAATGACGCTGACGGTACAGGCCAGACAATTATTGTCTGGTATAGTGCAGCAGCAGAACA
ATTTGCTGAGGGCTATTGAGGCGCAACAGCATCTGTTGCAACTCACAGTCTGGGGCATCAAGCAGCTCCA
GGCAAGAATCCTGGCTGTGGAAAGATACCTAAAGGATCAACAGCTCCTGGGGATTTGGGGTTGCTCTGGA
AAACTCATTTGCACCACTGCTGTGCCTTGGAATGCTAGTTGGAGTAATAAATCTCTGGAACAGATTTGGA
ATCACACGACCTGGATGGAGTGGGACAGAGAAATTAACAATTACACAAGCTTAATACACTCCTTAATTGA
AGAATCGCAAAACCAGCAAGAAAAGAATGAACAAGAATTATTGGAATTAGATAAATGGGCAAGTTTGTGG
AATTGGTTTAACATAACAAATTGGCTGTGGTATATAAAATTATTCATAATGATAGTAGGAGGCTTGGTAG
GTTTAAGAATAGTTTTTGCTGTACTTTCTATAGTGAATAGAGTTAGGCAGGGATATTCACCATTATCGTT
TCAGACCCACCTCCCAACCCCGAGGGGACCCAGAGAGGGCCTATTTCCCATGATTCCTTCATATTTGCAT
ATACGATACAAGGCTGTTAGAGAGATAATTAGAATTAATTTGACTGTAAACACAAAGATATTAGTACAAA
ATACGTGACGTAGAAAGTAATAATTTCTTGGGTAGTTTGCAGTTTTAAAATTATGTTTTAAAATGGACTA
TCATATGCTTACCGTAACTTGAAAGTATTTCGATTTCTTGGCTTTATATATCTTGTGGAAAGGACGAAAC
ACCGGCAGGTTGAGCGCGATGCGGGTTTTAGAGCTAGAAATAGCAAGTTAAAATAAGGCTAGTCCGTTAT
CAACTTGAAAAAGTGGCACCGAGTCGGTGCTTTTTTGAATTCTAGATCTTGAGACAAATGGCAGTATTCA
TCCACAATTTTAAAAGAAAAGGGGGGATTGGGGGGTACAGTGCAGGGGAAAGAATAGTAGACATAATAGC
AACAGACATACAAACTAAAGAATTACAAAAACAAATTACAAAAATTCAAAATTTTCGGGTTTATTACAGG
GACAGCAGAGATCCACTTTGGCGCCGGCTCGAGTGGCTCCGGTGCCCGTCAGTGGGCAGAGCGCACATCG
CCCACAGTCCCCGAGAAGTTGGGGGGAGGGGTCGGCAATTGAACCGGTGCCTAGAGAAGGTGGCGCGGGG
TAAACTGGGAAAGTGATGTCGTGTACTGGCTCCGCCTTTTTCCCGAGGGTGGGGGAGAACCGTATATAAG
TGCAGTAGTCGCCGTGAACGTTCTTTTTCGCAACGGGTTTGCCGCCAGAACACAGGTGTCGTGACGCGGG
ATCCGCCACCATGGATTACAAAGACGATGACGATAAGATGGCCCCAAAGAAGAAGCGGAAGGTCGGTATC
CACGGAGTCCCAGCAGCCGACAAGAAGTACAGCATCGGCCTGGACATCGGCACCAACTCTGTGGGCTGGG
CCGTGATCACCGACGAGTACAAGGTGCCCAGCAAGAAATTCAAGGTGCTGGGCAACACCGACCGGCACAG
CATCAAGAAGAACCTGATCGGAGCCCTGCTGTTCGACAGCGGCGAAACAGCCGAGGCCACCCGGCTGAAG
AGAACCGCCAGAAGAAGATACACCAGACGGAAGAACCGGATCTGCTATCTGCAAGAGATCTTCAGCAACG
AGATGGCCAAGGTGGACGACAGCTTCTTCCACAGACTGGAAGAGTCCTTCCTGGTGGAAGAGGATAAGAA
GCACGAGCGGCACCCCATCTTCGGCAACATCGTGGACGAGGTGGCCTACCACGAGAAGTACCCCACCATC
TACCACCTGAGAAAGAAACTGGTGGACAGCACCGACAAGGCCGACCTGCGGCTGATCTATCTGGCCCTGG
CCCACATGATCAAGTTCCGGGGCCACTTCCTGATCGAGGGCGACCTGAACCCCGACAACAGCGACGTGGA
CAAGCTGTTCATCCAGCTGGTGCAGACCTACAACCAGCTGTTCGAGGAAAACCCCATCAACGCCAGCGGC
GTGGACGCCAAGGCCATCCTGTCTGCCAGACTGAGCAAGAGCAGACGGCTGGAAAATCTGATCGCCCAGC
TGCCCGGCGAGAAGAAGAATGGCCTGTTCGGAAACCTGATTGCCCTGAGCCTGGGCCTGACCCCCAACTT
CAAGAGCAACTTCGACCTGGCCGAGGATGCCAAACTGCAGCTGAGCAAGGACACCTACGACGACGACCTG
GACAACCTGCTGGCCCAGATCGGCGACCAGTACGCCGACCTGTTTCTGGCCGCCAAGAACCTGTCCGACG
CCATCCTGCTGAGCGACATCCTGAGAGTGAACACCGAGATCACCAAGGCCCCCCTGAGCGCCTCTATGAT
CAAGAGATACGACGAGCACCACCAGGACCTGACCCTGCTGAAAGCTCTCGTGCGGCAGCAGCTGCCTGAG
AAGTACAAAGAGATTTTCTTCGACCAGAGCAAGAACGGCTACGCCGGCTACATTGACGGCGGAGCCAGCC
AGGAAGAGTTCTACAAGTTCATCAAGCCCATCCTGGAAAAGATGGACGGCACCGAGGAACTGCTCGTGAA
GCTGAACAGAGAGGACCTGCTGCGGAAGCAGCGGACCTTCGACAACGGCAGCATCCCCCACCAGATCCAC
CTGGGAGAGCTGCACGCCATTCTGCGGCGGCAGGAAGATTTTTACCCATTCCTGAAGGACAACCGGGAAA
AGATCGAGAAGATCCTGACCTTCCGCATCCCCTACTACGTGGGCCCTCTGGCCAGGGGAAACAGCAGATT
CGCCTGGATGACCAGAAAGAGCGAGGAAACCATCACCCCCTGGAACTTCGAGGAAGTGGTGGACAAGGGC
GCTTCCGCCCAGAGCTTCATCGAGCGGATGACCAACTTCGATAAGAACCTGCCCAACGAGAAGGTGCTGC
CCAAGCACAGCCTGCTGTACGAGTACTTCACCGTGTATAACGAGCTGACCAAAGTGAAATACGTGACCGA
GGGAATGAGAAAGCCCGCCTTCCTGAGCGGCGAGCAGAAAAAGGCCATCGTGGACCTGCTGTTCAAGACC
AACCGGAAAGTGACCGTGAAGCAGCTGAAAGAGGACTACTTCAAGAAAATCGAGTGCTTCGACTCCGTGG
AAATCTCCGGCGTGGAAGATCGGTTCAACGCCTCCCTGGGCACATACCACGATCTGCTGAAAATTATCAA
GGACAAGGACTTCCTGGACAATGAGGAAAACGAGGACATTCTGGAAGATATCGTGCTGACCCTGACACTG
TTTGAGGACAGAGAGATGATCGAGGAACGGCTGAAAACCTATGCCCACCTGTTCGACGACAAAGTGATGA
AGCAGCTGAAGCGGCGGAGATACACCGGCTGGGGCAGGCTGAGCCGGAAGCTGATCAACGGCATCCGGGA
CAAGCAGTCCGGCAAGACAATCCTGGATTTCCTGAAGTCCGACGGCTTCGCCAACAGAAACTTCATGCAG
CTGATCCACGACGACAGCCTGACCTTTAAAGAGGACATCCAGAAAGCCCAGGTGTCCGGCCAGGGCGATA
GCCTGCACGAGCACATTGCCAATCTGGCCGGCAGCCCCGCCATTAAGAAGGGCATCCTGCAGACAGTGAA
GGTGGTGGACGAGCTCGTGAAAGTGATGGGCCGGCACAAGCCCGAGAACATCGTGATCGAAATGGCCAGA
GAGAACCAGACCACCCAGAAGGGACAGAAGAACAGCCGCGAGAGAATGAAGCGGATCGAAGAGGGCATCA
AAGAGCTGGGCAGCCAGATCCTGAAAGAACACCCCGTGGAAAACACCCAGCTGCAGAACGAGAAGCTGTA
CCTGTACTACCTGCAGAATGGGCGGGATATGTACGTGGACCAGGAACTGGACATCAACCGGCTGTCCGAC
TACGATGTGGACCATATCGTGCCTCAGAGCTTTCTGAAGGACGACTCCATCGACAACAAGGTGCTGACCA
GAAGCGACAAGAACCGGGGCAAGAGCGACAACGTGCCCTCCGAAGAGGTCGTGAAGAAGATGAAGAACTA
CTGGCGGCAGCTGCTGAACGCCAAGCTGATTACCCAGAGAAAGTTCGACAATCTGACCAAGGCCGAGAGA
GGCGGCCTGAGCGAACTGGATAAGGCCGGCTTCATCAAGAGACAGCTGGTGGAAACCCGGCAGATCACAA
AGCACGTGGCACAGATCCTGGACTCCCGGATGAACACTAAGTACGACGAGAATGACAAGCTGATCCGGGA
AGTGAAAGTGATCACCCTGAAGTCCAAGCTGGTGTCCGATTTCCGGAAGGATTTCCAGTTTTACAAAGTG
CGCGAGATCAACAACTACCACCACGCCCACGACGCCTACCTGAACGCCGTCGTGGGAACCGCCCTGATCA
AAAAGTACCCTAAGCTGGAAAGCGAGTTCGTGTACGGCGACTACAAGGTGTACGACGTGCGGAAGATGAT
CGCCAAGAGCGAGCAGGAAATCGGCAAGGCTACCGCCAAGTACTTCTTCTACAGCAACATCATGAACTTT
TTCAAGACCGAGATTACCCTGGCCAACGGCGAGATCCGGAAGCGGCCTCTGATCGAGACAAACGGCGAAA
CCGGGGAGATCGTGTGGGATAAGGGCCGGGATTTTGCCACCGTGCGGAAAGTGCTGAGCATGCCCCAAGT
GAATATCGTGAAAAAGACCGAGGTGCAGACAGGCGGCTTCAGCAAAGAGTCTATCCTGCCCAAGAGGAAC
AGCGATAAGCTGATCGCCAGAAAGAAGGACTGGGACCCTAAGAAGTACGGCGGCTTCGACAGCCCCACCG
TGGCCTATTCTGTGCTGGTGGTGGCCAAAGTGGAAAAGGGCAAGTCCAAGAAACTGAAGAGTGTGAAAGA
GCTGCTGGGGATCACCATCATGGAAAGAAGCAGCTTCGAGAAGAATCCCATCGACTTTCTGGAAGCCAAG
GGCTACAAAGAAGTGAAAAAGGACCTGATCATCAAGCTGCCTAAGTACTCCCTGTTCGAGCTGGAAAACG
GCCGGAAGAGAATGCTGGCCTCTGCCGGCGAACTGCAGAAGGGAAACGAACTGGCCCTGCCCTCCAAATA
TGTGAACTTCCTGTACCTGGCCAGCCACTATGAGAAGCTGAAGGGCTCCCCCGAGGATAATGAGCAGAAA
CAGCTGTTTGTGGAACAGCACAAGCACTACCTGGACGAGATCATCGAGCAGATCAGCGAGTTCTCCAAGA
GAGTGATCCTGGCCGACGCTAATCTGGACAAAGTGCTGTCCGCCTACAACAAGCACCGGGATAAGCCCAT
CAGAGAGCAGGCCGAGAATATCATCCACCTGTTTACCCTGACCAATCTGGGAGCCCCTGCCGCCTTCAAG
TACTTTGACACCACCATCGACCGGAAGAGGTACACCAGCACCAAAGAGGTGCTGGACGCCACCCTGATCC
ACCAGAGCATCACCGGCCTGTACGAGACACGGATCGACCTGTCTCAGCTGGGAGGCGACAAGCGTCCTGC
TGCTACTAAGAAAGCTGGTCAAGCTAAGAAAAAGAAAGCTAGCGGCAGCGGCGCCACCAACTTCAGCCTG
CTGAAGCAGGCCGGCGACGTGGAGGAGAACCCCGGCCCCATGACCGAGTACAAGCCCACGGTGCGCCTCG
CCACCCGCGACGACGTCCCCAGGGCCGTACGCACCCTCGCCGCCGCGTTCGCCGACTACCCCGCCACGCG
CCACACCGTCGATCCGGACCGCCACATCGAGCGGGTCACCGAGCTGCAAGAACTCTTCCTCACGCGCGTC
GGGCTCGACATCGGCAAGGTGTGGGTCGCGGACGACGGCGCCGCGGTGGCGGTCTGGACCACGCCGGAGA
GCGTCGAAGCGGGGGCGGTGTTCGCCGAGATCGGCCCGCGCATGGCCGAGTTGAGCGGTTCCCGGCTGGC
CGCGCAGCAACAGATGGAAGGCCTCCTGGCGCCGCACCGGCCCAAGGAGCCCGCGTGGTTCCTGGCCACC
GTCGGAGTCTCGCCCGACCACCAGGGCAAGGGTCTGGGCAGCGCCGTCGTGCTCCCCGGAGTGGAGGCGG
CCGAGCGCGCCGGGGTGCCCGCCTTCCTGGAGACCTCCGCGCCCCGCAACCTCCCCTTCTACGAGCGGCT
CGGCTTCACCGTCACCGCCGACGTCGAGGTGCCCGAAGGACCGCGCACCTGGTGCATGACCCGCAAGCCC
GGTGCCTGAACGCGTTAAGTCGACAATCAACCTCTGGATTACAAAATTTGTGAAAGATTGACTGGTATTC
TTAACTATGTTGCTCCTTTTACGCTATGTGGATACGCTGCTTTAATGCCTTTGTATCATGCTATTGCTTC
CCGTATGGCTTTCATTTTCTCCTCCTTGTATAAATCCTGGTTGCTGTCTCTTTATGAGGAGTTGTGGCCC
GTTGTCAGGCAACGTGGCGTGGTGTGCACTGTGTTTGCTGACGCAACCCCCACTGGTTGGGGCATTGCCA
CCACCTGTCAGCTCCTTTCCGGGACTTTCGCTTTCCCCCTCCCTATTGCCACGGCGGAACTCATCGCCGC
CTGCCTTGCCCGCTGCTGGACAGGGGCTCGGCTGTTGGGCACTGACAATTCCGTGGTGTTGTCGGGGAAA
TCATCGTCCTTTCCTTGGCTGCTCGCCTGTGTTGCCACCTGGATTCTGCGCGGGACGTCCTTCTGCTACG
TCCCTTCGGCCCTCAATCCAGCGGACCTTCCTTCCCGCGGCCTGCTGCCGGCTCTGCGGCCTCTTCCGCG
TCTTCGCCTTCGCCCTCAGACGAGTCGGATCTCCCTTTGGGCCGCCTCCCCGCGTCGACTTTAAGACCAA
TGACTTACAAGGCAGCTGTAGATCTTAGCCACTTTTTAAAAGAAAAGGGGGGACTGGAAGGGCTAATTCA
CTCCCAACGAAGACAAGATCTGCTTTTTGCTTGTACTGGGTCTCTCTGGTTAGACCAGATCTGAGCCTGG
GAGCTCTCTGGCTAACTAGGGAACCCACTGCTTAAGCCTCAATAAAGCTTGCCTTGAGTGCTTCAAGTAG
TGTGTGCCCGTCTGTTGTGTGACTCTGGTAACTAGAGATCCCTCAGACCCTTTTAGTCAGTGTGGAAAAT
CTCTAGCAGTACGTATAGTAGTTCATGTCATCTTATTATTCAGTATTTATAACTTGCAAAGAAATGAATA
TCAGAGAGTGAGAGGAACTTGTTTATTGCAGCTTATAATGGTTACAAATAAAGCAATAGCATCACAAATT
TCACAAATAAAGCATTTTTTTCACTGCATTCTAGTTGTGGTTTGTCCAAACTCATCAATGTATCTTATCA
TGTCTGGCTCTAGCTATCCCGCCCCTAACTCCGCCCATCCCGCCCCTAACTCCGCCCAGTTCCGCCCATT
CTCCGCCCCATGGCTGACTAATTTTTTTTATTTATGCAGAGGCCGAGGCCGCCTCGGCCTCTGAGCTATT
CCAGAAGTAGTGAGGAGGCTTTTTTGGAGGCCTAGGGACGTACCCAATTCGCCCTATAGTGAGTCGTATT
ACGCGCGCTCACTGGCCGTCGTTTTACAACGTCGTGACTGGGAAAACCCTGGCGTTACCCAACTTAATCG
CCTTGCAGCACATCCCCCTTTCGCCAGCTGGCGTAATAGCGAAGAGGCCCGCACCGATCGCCCTTCCCAA
CAGTTGCGCAGCCTGAATGGCGAATGGG
[124 nt withheld, positions 8289-8412]
C
[91 nt withheld, positions 8414-8504]
A
[49 nt withheld, positions 8506-8554]
CCTTTGACGTTGGAGTCCACGTTCTTT
[37 nt withheld, positions 8582-8618]
ACCCTATCTCGGTCTATTCTTTTGATTTATAAGGGATTTTGCCGATTTCGGCCTATTGGTTAAAAAATGA
GCTGATTTAACAAAAATTTAACGCGAATTTTAACAAAATATTAACGCTTACAATTTAGGTGGCACTTTTC
GGGGAAATGTGCGCGGAACCCCTATTTGTTTATTTTTCTAAATACATTCAAATATGTATCCGCTCATGAG
ACAATAACCCTGATAAATGCTTCAATAATATTGAAAAAGGAAGAGTATGAGTATTCAACATTTCCGTGTC
GCCCTTATTCCCTTTTTTGCGGCATTTTGCCTTCCTGTTTTTGCTCACCCAGAAACGCTGGTGAAAGTAA
AAGATGCTGAAGATCAGTTGGGTGCACGAGTGGGTTACATCGAACTGGATCTCAACAGCGGTAAGATCCT
TGAGAGTTTTCGCCCCGAAGAACGTTTTCCAATGATGAGCACTTTTAAAGTTCTGCTATGTGGCGCGGTA
TTATCCCGTATTGACGCCGGGCAAGAGCAACTCGGTCGCCGCATACACTATTCTCAGAATGACTTGGTTG
AGTACTCACCAGTCACAGAAAAGCATCTTACGGATGGCATGACAGTAAGAGAATTATGCAGTGCTGCCAT
AACCATGAGTGATAACACTGCGGCCAACTTACTTCTGACAACGATCGGAGGACCGAAGGAGCTAACCGCT
TTTTTGCACAACATGGGGGATCATGTAACTCGCCTTGATCGTTGGGAACCGGAGCTGAATGAAGCCATAC
CAAACGACGAGCGTGACACCACGATGCCTGTAGCAATGGCAACAACGTTGCGCAAACTATTAACTGGCGA
ACTACTTACTCTAGCTTCCCGGCAACAATTAATAGACTGGATGGAGGCGGATAAAGTTGCAGGACCACTT
CTGCGCTCGGCCCTTCCGGCTGGCTGGTTTATTGCTGATAAATCTGGAGCCGGTGAGCGTGGGTCTCGCG
GTATCATTGCAGCACTGGGGCCAGATGGTAAGCCCTCCCGTATCGTAGTTATCTACACGACGGGGAGTCA
GGCAACTATGGATGAACGAAATAGACAGATCGCTGAGATAGGTGCCTCACTGATTAAGCATTGGTAACTG
TCAGACCAAGTTTACTCATATATACTTTAGATTGATTTAAAACTTCATTTTTAATTTAAAAGGATCTAGG
TGAAGATCCTTTTTGATAATCTCATGACCAAAATCCCTTAACGTGAGTTTTCGTTCCACTGAGCGTCAGA
CCCCGTAGAAAAGATCAAAGGATCTTCTTGAGATCCTTTTTTTCTGCGCGTAATCTGCTGCTTGCAAACA
AAAAAACCACCGCTACCAGCGGTGGTTTGTTTGCCGGATCAAGAGCTACCAACTCTTTTTCCGAAGGTAA
CTGGCTTCAGCAGAGCGCAGATACCAAATACTGTTCTTCTAGTGTAGCCGTAGTTAGGCCACCACTTCAA
GAACTCTGTAGCACCGCCTACATACCTCGCTCTGCTAATCCTGTTACCAGTGGCTGCTGCCAGTGGCGAT
AAGTCGTGTCTTACCGGGTTGGACTCAAGACGATAGTTACCGGATAAGGCGCAGCGGTCGGGCTGAACGG
GGGGTTCGTGCACACAGCCCAGCTTGGAGCGAACGACCTACACCGAACTGAGATACCTACAGCGTGAGCT
ATGAGAAAGCGCCACGCTTCCCGAAGGGAGAAAGGCGGACAGGTATCCGGTAAGCGGCAGGGTCGGAACA
GGAGAGCGCACGAGGGAGCTTCCAGGGGGAAACGCCTGGTATCTTTATAGTCCTGTCGGGTTTCGCCACC
TCTGACTTGAGCGTCGATTTTTGTGATGCTCGTCAGGGGGGCGGAGCCTATGGAAAAACGCCAGCAACGC
GGCCTTTTTACGGTTCCTGGCCTTTTGCTGGCCTTTTGCTCACATGTTCTTTCCTGCGTTATCCCCTGAT
TCTGTGGATAACCGTATTACCGCCTTTGAGTGAGCTGATACCGCTCGCCGCAGCCGAACGACCGAGCGCA
GCGAGTCAGTGAGCGAGGAAGCGGAAGAGCGCCCAATACGCAAACCGCCTCTCCCCGCGCGTTGGCCGAT
TCATTAATGCAGCTGGCACGACAGGTTTCCCGACTGGAAAGCGGGCAGTGAGCGCAACGCAATTAATGTG
AGTTAGCTCACTCATTAGGCACCCCAGGCTTTACACTTTATGCTTCCGGCTCGTATGTTGTGTGGAATTG
TGAGCGGATAACAATTTCACACAGGAAACAGCTATGACCATGATTACGCCAAGCGCGCAATTAACCCTCA
CTAAAGGGAACAAAAGCTGGAGCTGCAAGCTTAATGTAGTCTTATGCAATACTCTTGTAGTCTTGCAACA
TGGTAACGATGAGTTAGCAACATGCCTTACAAGGAGAGAAAAAGCACCGTGCATGCCGATTGGTGGAAGT
AAGGTGGTACGATCGTGCCTTATTAGGAAGGCAACAGACGGGTCTGACATGGATTGGACGAACCACTGAA
TTGCCGCATTGCAGAGATATTGTATTTAAGTGCCTAGCTCGATACATAAACGGGTCTCTCTGGTTAGACC
AGATCTGAGCCTGGGAGCTCTCTGGCTAACTAGGGAACCCACTGCTTAAGCCTCAATAAAGCTTGCCTTG
AGTGCTTCAAGTAGTGTGTGCCCGTCTGTTGTGTGACTCTGGTAACTAGAGATCCCTCAGACCCTTTTAG
TCAGTGTGGAAAATCTCTAGCAGTGGCGCCCGAACAGGGACTTGAAAGCGAAAGGGAAACCAGAGGAGCT
CTCTCGACGCAGGACTCGGCTTGCTGAAGCGCGCACGGCAAGAGGCGAGGGGCGGCGACTGGTGAGTACG
CCAAAAATTTTGACTAGCGGAGGCTAGAAGGAGAGAGATGGGTGCGAGAGCGTCAGTATTAAGCGGGGGA
GAATTAGATCGCGATGGGAAAAAATTCGGTTA
Features (pLannotate 1.2.2; 29 found; start..end, strand, type, name):
    445..678     +  misc_feature   RRE: The Rev response element (RRE) of HIV-1 allows for Rev-dependent mRNA export from the nucleus to the cytoplasm.
   1055..1081    +  CDS            Rev (fragment): human immunodeficiency virus 1 (HIV-1) Rev protein; rev; enhances nuclear export of unspliced and incompletely spliced viral mRNAs
   1085..1325    +  promoter       U6 promoter: RNA polymerase III promoter for human U6 snRNA
   1355..1430    +  misc_RNA       gRNA scaffold: guide RNA scaffold for the Streptococcus pyogenes CRISPR/Cas9 system
   1478..1595    +  misc_feature   cPPT/CTS: central polypurine tract and central termination sequence of HIV-1
   1664..1875    +  promoter       EF-1α core promoter: core promoter for human elongation factor EF-1α
   1979..3580    +  CDS            Cas9(N): N-terminal portion of Streptococcus pyogenes Cas9 (Zetsche et al., 2015)
   3581..6079    +  CDS            Cas9(C): C-terminal portion of Streptococcus pyogenes Cas9 (Zetsche et al., 2015)
   6200..6799    +  CDS            PuroR (fragment): puromycin N-acetyltransferase; pac from Streptomyces; confers resistance to puromycin
   6815..7403    +  misc_feature   WPRE: woodchuck hepatitis virus posttranscriptional regulatory element
   7454..7473    +  misc_feature   cPPT/CTS (fragment): central polypurine tract and central termination sequence of HIV-1
   7475..7708    +  LTR            3' LTR (ΔU3): self-inactivating 3' long terminal repeat (LTR) from HIV-1
   7786..7907    +  polyA_signal   SV40 poly(A) signal: SV40 polyadenylation signal
   7947..8082    +  rep_origin     SV40 ori: SV40 origin of replication
   8103..8121    -  promoter       T7 promoter: promoter for bacteriophage T7 RNA polymerase
   8129..8284    +  CDS            lacZα (fragment): LacZα fragment of β-galactosidase; lacZ fragment
   8289..8717    +  rep_origin     f1 ori (sequence partly withheld): f1 bacteriophage origin of replication; arrow indicates direction of (+) strand synthesis
   8770..8874    +  promoter       AmpR promoter: bla
   8875..9735    +  CDS            AmpR: β-lactamase; bla; confers resistance to ampicillin, carbenicillin, and related antibiotics
   9906..10494   +  rep_origin     ori: high-copy-number ColE1/pMB1/pBR322/pUC origin of replication
  10677..10769   +  CDS            lacI (fragment): lac repressor; lacI; The lac repressor binds to the lac operator to inhibit transcription in E. coli. This inhibition can be relieved by adding lactose or isopropyl-β-D-thiogalactopyranoside (IPTG).
  10782..10803   +  protein_bind   CAP binding site: CAP binding activates transcription in the presence of cAMP. E. coli catabolite activator protein
  10818..10848   +  promoter       lac promoter: promoter for the E. coli lac operon
  10852..10874   +  protein_bind   lac operator (fragment): The lac repressor binds to the lac operator to inhibit transcription in E. coli. This inhibition can be relieved by adding lactose or isopropyl-β-D-thiogalactopyranoside (IPTG). lac repressor encoded by lacI
  10917..10935   +  promoter       T3 promoter: promoter for bacteriophage T3 RNA polymerase
  10963..11189   +  promoter       RSV promoter: Rous sarcoma virus enhancer/promoter
  11190..11370   +  LTR            5' LTR (truncated): truncated 5' long terminal repeat (LTR) from HIV-1
  11417..11542   +  misc_feature   HIV-1 Ψ: packaging signal of human immunodeficiency virus type 1
  11526..299     +  CDS            HIV-1 gag (fragment) (across the origin): gag protein from human immunodeficiency virus 1; gag
