[The description below was written by a language model from this plasmid's Addgene catalogue record and pLannotate feature annotations shown in this document.]
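Description:
pLentiCRISPR sgFTCD_1 is an all-in-one lentiviral CRISPR/Cas9 plasmid built on the pLentiCRISPR backbone and intended for genetic depletion of human FTCD in mammalian cells. It is propagated in E. coli under ampicillin selection (AmpR with its bla promoter). The feature table annotates a ColE1/pUC-type origin, although the catalogue lists the plasmid as low copy, and a recombination-deficient growth strain is recorded, as is common for LTR-containing vectors. The backbone also contains an f1 origin, an SV40 origin and poly(A) signal, and remnants of lac, T7 and T3 elements.

The viral transfer cassette follows a third-generation, self-inactivating design. An RSV promoter fused to a truncated HIV-1 5' LTR drives genomic RNA production in packaging cells. This is followed by the Ψ packaging signal with a partial gag sequence, the RRE for Rev-dependent nuclear export, a cPPT/CTS, and a ΔU3 3' LTR that disables LTR promoter activity after integration.

Within this frame, a human U6 RNA polymerase III promoter expresses the FTCD-targeting guide, cloned through BsmBI sites directly upstream of the Streptococcus pyogenes gRNA scaffold. A separate EF-1α core promoter drives S. pyogenes Cas9, which the annotation tool splits into contiguous N- and C-terminal portions. A puromycin N-acetyltransferase coding sequence lies downstream of Cas9, allowing selection of transduced cells. The linker joining Cas9 and PuroR is not annotated in the record. A WPRE after the puromycin marker enhances transcript expression. The plasmid is used to make lentivirus for stable delivery of Cas9 and the guide, and the associated study examined histidine catabolism and methotrexate sensitivity.
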