Addgene plasmid #102312: pLentiCRISPR sgFTCD_1
Purpose: genetic depletion of FTCD
Depositing lab: David Sabatini. Depositing organization: Whitehead Institute for Biomedical Research. Publication: Histidine catabolism is a major determinant of methotrexate sensitivity. Kanarek N, Keys HR, Cantor JR, Lewis CA, Chan SH, Kunchok T, Abu-Remaileh M, Freinkman E, Schweitzer LD, Sabatini DM. Nature. 2018 Jul 11. pii: 10.1038/s41586-018-0316-7. doi: 10.1038/s41586-018-0316-7. PubMed 29995852.
Backbone
  Vector backbone: pLentiCRISPR
  Vector type: Lentiviral
Growth in bacteria
  Bacterial resistance: Ampicillin, 100 μg/mL
  Growth temperature: 37°C
  Growth strain: NEB Stable
  Copy number: Low Copy
Gene/Insert
  Gene/Insert name: sgFTCD_1
  gRNA/shRNA sequence: GCAGGTTGAGCGCGATGCGG
  Species: H. sapiens (human)
  Insert size (bp): 30
  Entrez Gene: FTCD (a.k.a. LCHC1)
  Promoter: U6
  Cloning method: Restriction Enzyme; 5′ cloning site BsmB1 (unknown if destroyed); 3′ cloning site BsmB1 (unknown if destroyed)
Terms and licenses: Academic/Nonprofit Terms; Industry Terms: Not Available to Industry
How to cite: pLentiCRISPR sgFTCD_1 was a gift from David Sabatini (Addgene plasmid # 102312 ; http://n2t.net/addgene:102312 ; RRID:Addgene_102312)
