>Addgene plasmid #102312 | pLentiCRISPR sgFTCD_1 | depositor partial sequence | sequence record 193223 | sequnce with the library reverese primer: AATGATACGGCGACCACCGAGATCTAGAATACTGCCATTTGTCTCAAG
AANNNNAANTAGTAAAAATTGAANCATNNNAGTAGCNCCCNCCAAGGCAANNNGAAGAGNGTGCNGNGAG
AAAAAGAGCAGTGGGAATAGNAGCTTTGTTCCTTNGGGTTCTTGGGAGCAGCAGGAAGCNCTATGGGCGC
AGCGTCAATGACGCTGACGGTACAGGCCCAGACAATTATTGTCTGGTATAGTGCAGCAGCAGAACAATTT
GCTGAGGGCTATTGAGGCGCAACAGCATCTGTTGCAACTCACAGTCTGGGGCATCAAGCAGCTCCAGGCA
AGAATCCTGGCTGTGGAAAGATACCTAAAGGATCAACAGCTCCTGGGGATTTGGGGTTGCTCTGGAAAAC
TCATTTGCACCACTGCTGTGCCTTGGAATGCTAGTTGGAGTAATAAATCTCTGGAACAGATTTGGAATCA
CACGACCTGGATGGAGTGGGACAGAGAAATTAACAATTACACAAGCTTAATACACTCCTTAATTGAAGAA
TCGCAAAACCAGCAAGAAAAGAATGAACAAGAATTATTGGAATTAGATAAATGGGCAAGTTTGTGGAATT
GGTTTAACATAACAAATTGGCTGTGGTATATAAAATTATTCATAATGATAGTAGGAGGCTTGGTAGGTTT
AAGAATAGTTTTTGCTGTACTTTCTATAGTGAATAGAGTTAGGCAGGGATATTCACCATTATCGTTTCAG
ACCCACCTCCCAACCCCGAGGGGACCCAGAGAGGGCCTATTTCCCATGATTCCTTCATATTTGCATATAC
GATACAAGGCTGTTAGAGAGATAATTAGAATTAATTTGACTGTAAACACAAAGATATTAGTACAAAATAC
GTGACGTAGAAAGTAATAATTTCTTGGGTAGTTTGCAGTTTTAAAATTATGTTTTAAAATGGACTATCAT
ATGCTTACCGTAACTTGAAAGTATTTCGATTTCTTGGCTTTATATATCTTGTGGAAAGGACGAAACACCG
GCAGGTTGAGCGCGATGCGGGTTTTAGAGCTAGAAATAGCAAGTTAAAATAAGGATAGTCCGTTATCAAC
TTGAAAAAGTGGCACCGAGTCGGTGC
